Addgene plasmid #127645: pLentiCRISPRv2 Neo sgTREX1
Purpose: Knock-out of human TREX1 with NeoR
Depositing lab: Nicolas Manel. Depositing organization: Institut Curie. Publication: Bloom syndrome protein restrains innate immune sensing of micronuclei by cGAS. Gratia M, Rodero MP, Conrad C, Bou Samra E, Maurin M, Rice GI, Duffy D, Revy P, Petit F, Dale RC, Crow YJ, Amor-Gueret M, Manel N. J Exp Med. 2019 May 6;216(5):1199-1213. doi: 10.1084/jem.20181329. Epub 2019 Apr 1. PubMed 30936263.
Backbone
  Vector backbone: pLentiCRISPRv2
  Vector type: Lentiviral
  Selectable markers: Neomycin (select with G418)
Growth in bacteria
  Bacterial resistance: Ampicillin, 100 μg/mL
  Growth temperature: 30°C
  Growth strain: NEB Stable
  Copy number: High Copy
Gene/Insert
  Gene/Insert name: TREX1 sgRNA
  gRNA/shRNA sequence: GAGAGCTTGTCTACCACACG
  Species: H. sapiens (human)
  Entrez Gene: TREX1 (a.k.a. AGS1, CRV, DRN3, HERNS, RVCLS)
  Cloning method: Unknown
Terms and licenses: Academic/Nonprofit Terms; Industry Terms: Not Available to Industry
How to cite: pLentiCRISPRv2 Neo sgTREX1 was a gift from Nicolas Manel (Addgene plasmid # 127645 ; http://n2t.net/addgene:127645 ; RRID:Addgene_127645)
