[The description below was written by a language model from this plasmid's Addgene catalogue record and pLannotate feature annotations shown in this document.]
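Description:
pLentiCRISPRv2 Neo sgTREX1 is a 13.2 kb all-in-one lentiviral CRISPR/Cas9 vector built on the pLentiCRISPRv2 backbone and designed to knock out human TREX1, with neomycin resistance as the mammalian selection marker. In bacteria it is maintained by a high-copy ColE1/pUC-type origin and selected through the AmpR β-lactamase gene. An f1 origin is also present. The backbone outside the viral cassette carries an SV40/EM7-driven BleoR cassette with an SV40 poly(A) signal, which is not packaged into virus.

The transfer cassette has a third-generation, self-inactivating layout. A CMV enhancer/promoter replaces the U3 region upstream of a truncated HIV-1 5' LTR to drive genomic RNA production in packaging cells. It is followed by the Ψ packaging signal with a partial gag sequence, the RRE for Rev-dependent nuclear export, and the cPPT/CTS. The cassette ends in a ΔU3 3' LTR that inactivates LTR promoter activity after integration, with a bGH poly(A) signal downstream.

Two expression units lie between the LTRs. A human U6 RNA polymerase III promoter transcribes the TREX1-targeting spacer fused to the Streptococcus pyogenes gRNA scaffold. An EF-1α core promoter drives S. pyogenes Cas9, followed shortly downstream by the NeoR/KanR coding sequence. The annotation does not identify the element linking Cas9 and NeoR. A WPRE downstream enhances transcript expression.

After packaging and transduction, cells can be selected with G418 to obtain TREX1-deficient populations. The associated publication concerns innate immune sensing of micronuclei by cGAS.
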