Features (pLannotate 1.2.2; 33 found; start..end, strand, type, name):
     31..83      -  misc_feature   bom (fragment): basis of mobility region from pBR322
    238..617     +  enhancer       CMV enhancer: human cytomegalovirus immediate early enhancer
    618..817     +  promoter       CMV promoter: human cytomegalovirus (CMV) immediate early promoter
    835..1015    +  LTR            5' LTR (truncated): truncated 5' long terminal repeat (LTR) from HIV-1
   1062..1187    +  misc_feature   HIV-1 Ψ: packaging signal of human immunodeficiency virus type 1
   1171..1534    +  CDS            HIV-1 gag (fragment): gag protein from human immunodeficiency virus 1; gag
   1680..1913    +  misc_feature   RRE: The Rev response element (RRE) of HIV-1 allows for Rev-dependent mRNA export from the nucleus to the cytoplasm.
   2290..2390    +  CDS            Rev (fragment): human immunodeficiency virus 1 (HIV-1) Rev protein; rev; enhances nuclear export of unspliced and incompletely spliced viral mRNAs
   2440..2557    +  misc_feature   cPPT/CTS: central polypurine tract and central termination sequence of HIV-1
   2608..2848    +  promoter       U6 promoter: RNA polymerase III promoter for human U6 snRNA
   2878..2953    +  misc_RNA       gRNA scaffold: guide RNA scaffold for the Streptococcus pyogenes CRISPR/Cas9 system
   2971..2989    +  CDS            small t antigen (fragment): SV40 (simian virus 40) small t antigen
   3015..3226    +  promoter       EF-1α core promoter: core promoter for human elongation factor EF-1α
   3251..7354    +  CDS            Cas9: Cas9 (Csn1) endonuclease from the Streptococcus pyogenes Type II CRISPR/Cas system generates RNA-guided double strand breaks in DNA
   7492..8284    +  CDS            NeoR/KanR (fragment): aminoglycoside phosphotransferase from Tn5; aph(3')-II (or nptII); confers resistance to neomycin, kanamycin, and G418 (Geneticin®)
   8300..8888    +  misc_feature   WPRE: woodchuck hepatitis virus posttranscriptional regulatory element
   8939..8958    +  misc_feature   cPPT/CTS (fragment): central polypurine tract and central termination sequence of HIV-1
   8960..9193    +  LTR            3' LTR (ΔU3): self-inactivating 3' long terminal repeat (LTR) from HIV-1
   9225..9449    +  polyA_signal   bGH poly(A) signal: bovine growth hormone polyadenylation signal
   9453..9474    +  promoter       SV40 promoter (fragment): SV40 enhancer and early promoter
   9495..9923    +  rep_origin     f1 ori (sequence partly withheld): f1 bacteriophage origin of replication; arrow indicates direction of (+) strand synthesis
   9937..10266   +  promoter       SV40 promoter: SV40 enhancer and early promoter
  10314..10361   +  promoter       EM7 promoter: synthetic bacterial promoter&nbsp
  10380..10754   +  CDS            BleoR: antibiotic-binding protein; Sh ble from Streptoalloteichus hindustanus; confers resistance to bleomycin, phleomycin, and Zeocin™
  10764..10889   +  CDS            ble (fragment): BLE_KLEPN - Experimental evidence at protein level: Swiss-Prot protein existence level 1. Binding protein with a strong affinity to the bleomycin family of antibiotics. Binds to CL990; an antimitotic-antibiotic compound. From Klebsiella pneumoniae.
  10884..11005   +  polyA_signal   SV40 poly(A) signal: SV40 polyadenylation signal
  11076..11098   -  protein_bind   lac operator (fragment): The lac repressor binds to the lac operator to inhibit transcription in E. coli. This inhibition can be relieved by adding lactose or isopropyl-β-D-thiogalactopyranoside (IPTG). lac repressor encoded by lacI
  11102..11132   -  promoter       lac promoter: promoter for the E. coli lac operon
  11147..11168   -  protein_bind   CAP binding site: CAP binding activates transcription in the presence of cAMP. E. coli catabolite activator protein
  11181..11273   -  CDS            lacI (fragment): lac repressor; lacI; The lac repressor binds to the lac operator to inhibit transcription in E. coli. This inhibition can be relieved by adding lactose or isopropyl-β-D-thiogalactopyranoside (IPTG).
  11456..12044   -  rep_origin     ori: high-copy-number ColE1/pMB1/pBR322/pUC origin of replication
  12215..13075   -  CDS            AmpR: β-lactamase; bla; confers resistance to ampicillin, carbenicillin, and related antibiotics
  13076..13180   -  promoter       AmpR promoter: bla
>Addgene plasmid #127645 | pLentiCRISPRv2 Neo sgTREX1 | addgene full sequence | sequence record 248935 | Addgene NGS Result
GTCGACGGATCGGGAGATCTCCCGATCCCCTATGGTGCACTCTCAGTACAATCTGCTCTGATGCCGCATA
GTTAAGCCAGTATCTGCTCCCTGCTTGTGTGTTGGAGGTCGCTGAGTAGTGCGCGAGCAAAATTTAAGCT
ACAACAAGGCAAGGCTTGACCGACAATTGCATGAAGAATCTGCTTAGGGTTAGGCGTTTTGCGCTGCTTC
GCGATGTACGGGCCAGATATACGCGTTGACATTGATTATTGACTAGTTATTAATAGTAATCAATTACGGG
GTCATTAGTTCATAGCCCATATATGGAGTTCCGCGTTACATAACTTACGGTAAATGGCCCGCCTGGCTGA
CCGCCCAACGACCCCCGCCCATTGACGTCAATAATGACGTATGTTCCCATAGTAACGCCAATAGGGACTT
TCCATTGACGTCAATGGGTGGAGTATTTACGGTAAACTGCCCACTTGGCAGTACATCAAGTGTATCATAT
GCCAAGTACGCCCCCTATTGACGTCAATGACGGTAAATGGCCCGCCTGGCATTATGCCCAGTACATGACC
TTATGGGACTTTCCTACTTGGCAGTACATCTACGTATTAGTCATCGCTATTACCATGGTGATGCGGTTTT
GGCAGTACATCAATGGGCGTGGATAGCGGTTTGACTCACGGGGATTTCCAAGTCTCCACCCCATTGACGT
CAATGGGAGTTTGTTTTGGCACCAAAATCAACGGGACTTTCCAAAATGTCGTAACAACTCCGCCCCATTG
ACGCAAATGGGCGGTAGGCGTGTACGGTGGGAGGTCTATATAAGCAGCGCGTTTTGCCTGTACTGGGTCT
CTCTGGTTAGACCAGATCTGAGCCTGGGAGCTCTCTGGCTAACTAGGGAACCCACTGCTTAAGCCTCAAT
AAAGCTTGCCTTGAGTGCTTCAAGTAGTGTGTGCCCGTCTGTTGTGTGACTCTGGTAACTAGAGATCCCT
CAGACCCTTTTAGTCAGTGTGGAAAATCTCTAGCAGTGGCGCCCGAACAGGGACTTGAAAGCGAAAGGGA
AACCAGAGGAGCTCTCTCGACGCAGGACTCGGCTTGCTGAAGCGCGCACGGCAAGAGGCGAGGGGCGGCG
ACTGGTGAGTACGCCAAAAATTTTGACTAGCGGAGGCTAGAAGGAGAGAGATGGGTGCGAGAGCGTCAGT
ATTAAGCGGGGGAGAATTAGATCGCGATGGGAAAAAATTCGGTTAAGGCCAGGGGGAAAGAAAAAATATA
AATTAAAACATATAGTATGGGCAAGCAGGGAGCTAGAACGATTCGCAGTTAATCCTGGCCTGTTAGAAAC
ATCAGAAGGCTGTAGACAAATACTGGGACAGCTACAACCATCCCTTCAGACAGGATCAGAAGAACTTAGA
TCATTATATAATACAGTAGCAACCCTCTATTGTGTGCATCAAAGGATAGAGATAAAAGACACCAAGGAAG
CTTTAGACAAGATAGAGGAAGAGCAAAACAAAAGTAAGACCACCGCACAGCAAGCGGCCGCTGATCTTCA
GACCTGGAGGAGGAGATATGAGGGACAATTGGAGAAGTGAATTATATAAATATAAAGTAGTAAAAATTGA
ACCATTAGGAGTAGCACCCACCAAGGCAAAGAGAAGAGTGGTGCAGAGAGAAAAAAGAGCAGTGGGAATA
GGAGCTTTGTTCCTTGGGTTCTTGGGAGCAGCAGGAAGCACTATGGGCGCAGCGTCAATGACGCTGACGG
TACAGGCCAGACAATTATTGTCTGGTATAGTGCAGCAGCAGAACAATTTGCTGAGGGCTATTGAGGCGCA
ACAGCATCTGTTGCAACTCACAGTCTGGGGCATCAAGCAGCTCCAGGCAAGAATCCTGGCTGTGGAAAGA
TACCTAAAGGATCAACAGCTCCTGGGGATTTGGGGTTGCTCTGGAAAACTCATTTGCACCACTGCTGTGC
CTTGGAATGCTAGTTGGAGTAATAAATCTCTGGAACAGATTTGGAATCACACGACCTGGATGGAGTGGGA
CAGAGAAATTAACAATTACACAAGCTTAATACACTCCTTAATTGAAGAATCGCAAAACCAGCAAGAAAAG
AATGAACAAGAATTATTGGAATTAGATAAATGGGCAAGTTTGTGGAATTGGTTTAACATAACAAATTGGC
TGTGGTATATAAAATTATTCATAATGATAGTAGGAGGCTTGGTAGGTTTAAGAATAGTTTTTGCTGTACT
TTCTATAGTGAATAGAGTTAGGCAGGGATATTCACCATTATCGTTTCAGACCCACCTCCCAACCCCGAGG
GGACCCGACAGGCCCGAAGGAATAGAAGAAGAAGGTGGAGAGAGAGACAGAGACAGATCCATTCGATTAG
TGAACGGATCGGCACTGCGTGCGCCAATTCTGCAGACAAATGGCAGTATTCATCCACAATTTTAAAAGAA
AAGGGGGGATTGGGGGGTACAGTGCAGGGGAAAGAATAGTAGACATAATAGCAACAGACATACAAACTAA
AGAATTACAAAAACAAATTACAAAAATTCAAAATTTTCGGGTTTATTACAGGGACAGCAGAGATCCAGTT
TGGTTAATTAAGGTACCGAGGGCCTATTTCCCATGATTCCTTCATATTTGCATATACGATACAAGGCTGT
TAGAGAGATAATTAGAATTAATTTGACTGTAAACACAAAGATATTAGTACAAAATACGTGACGTAGAAAG
TAATAATTTCTTGGGTAGTTTGCAGTTTTAAAATTATGTTTTAAAATGGACTATCATATGCTTACCGTAA
CTTGAAAGTATTTCGATTTCTTGGCTTTATATATCTTGTGGAAAGGACGAAACACCGGAGAGCTTGTCTA
CCACACGGTTTTAGAGCTAGAAATAGCAAGTTAAAATAAGGCTAGTCCGTTATCAACTTGAAAAAGTGGC
ACCGAGTCGGTGCTTTTTTGAATTCGCTAGCTAGGTCTTGAAAGGAGTGGGAATTGGCTCCGGTGCCCGT
CAGTGGGCAGAGCGCACATCGCCCACAGTCCCCGAGAAGTTGGGGGGAGGGGTCGGCAATTGATCCGGTG
CCTAGAGAAGGTGGCGCGGGGTAAACTGGGAAAGTGATGTCGTGTACTGGCTCCGCCTTTTTCCCGAGGG
TGGGGGAGAACCGTATATAAGTGCAGTAGTCGCCGTGAACGTTCTTTTTCGCAACGGGTTTGCCGCCAGA
ACACAGGACCGGTTCTAGAGCGCTGCCACCATGGACAAGAAGTACAGCATCGGCCTGGACATCGGCACCA
ACTCTGTGGGCTGGGCCGTGATCACCGACGAGTACAAGGTGCCCAGCAAGAAATTCAAGGTGCTGGGCAA
CACCGACCGGCACAGCATCAAGAAGAACCTGATCGGAGCCCTGCTGTTCGACAGCGGCGAAACAGCCGAG
GCCACCCGGCTGAAGAGAACCGCCAGAAGAAGATACACCAGACGGAAGAACCGGATCTGCTATCTGCAAG
AGATCTTCAGCAACGAGATGGCCAAGGTGGACGACAGCTTCTTCCACAGACTGGAAGAGTCCTTCCTGGT
GGAAGAGGATAAGAAGCACGAGCGGCACCCCATCTTCGGCAACATCGTGGACGAGGTGGCCTACCACGAG
AAGTACCCCACCATCTACCACCTGAGAAAGAAACTGGTGGACAGCACCGACAAGGCCGACCTGCGGCTGA
TCTATCTGGCCCTGGCCCACATGATCAAGTTCCGGGGCCACTTCCTGATCGAGGGCGACCTGAACCCCGA
CAACAGCGACGTGGACAAGCTGTTCATCCAGCTGGTGCAGACCTACAACCAGCTGTTCGAGGAAAACCCC
ATCAACGCCAGCGGCGTGGACGCCAAGGCCATCCTGTCTGCCAGACTGAGCAAGAGCAGACGGCTGGAAA
ATCTGATCGCCCAGCTGCCCGGCGAGAAGAAGAATGGCCTGTTCGGAAACCTGATTGCCCTGAGCCTGGG
CCTGACCCCCAACTTCAAGAGCAACTTCGACCTGGCCGAGGATGCCAAACTGCAGCTGAGCAAGGACACC
TACGACGACGACCTGGACAACCTGCTGGCCCAGATCGGCGACCAGTACGCCGACCTGTTTCTGGCCGCCA
AGAACCTGTCCGACGCCATCCTGCTGAGCGACATCCTGAGAGTGAACACCGAGATCACCAAGGCCCCCCT
GAGCGCCTCTATGATCAAGAGATACGACGAGCACCACCAGGACCTGACCCTGCTGAAAGCTCTCGTGCGG
CAGCAGCTGCCTGAGAAGTACAAAGAGATTTTCTTCGACCAGAGCAAGAACGGCTACGCCGGCTACATTG
ACGGCGGAGCCAGCCAGGAAGAGTTCTACAAGTTCATCAAGCCCATCCTGGAAAAGATGGACGGCACCGA
GGAACTGCTCGTGAAGCTGAACAGAGAGGACCTGCTGCGGAAGCAGCGGACCTTCGACAACGGCAGCATC
CCCCACCAGATCCACCTGGGAGAGCTGCACGCCATTCTGCGGCGGCAGGAAGATTTTTACCCATTCCTGA
AGGACAACCGGGAAAAGATCGAGAAGATCCTGACCTTCCGCATCCCCTACTACGTGGGCCCTCTGGCCAG
GGGAAACAGCAGATTCGCCTGGATGACCAGAAAGAGCGAGGAAACCATCACCCCCTGGAACTTCGAGGAA
GTGGTGGACAAGGGCGCTTCCGCCCAGAGCTTCATCGAGCGGATGACCAACTTCGATAAGAACCTGCCCA
ACGAGAAGGTGCTGCCCAAGCACAGCCTGCTGTACGAGTACTTCACCGTGTATAACGAGCTGACCAAAGT
GAAATACGTGACCGAGGGAATGAGAAAGCCCGCCTTCCTGAGCGGCGAGCAGAAAAAGGCCATCGTGGAC
CTGCTGTTCAAGACCAACCGGAAAGTGACCGTGAAGCAGCTGAAAGAGGACTACTTCAAGAAAATCGAGT
GCTTCGACTCCGTGGAAATCTCCGGCGTGGAAGATCGGTTCAACGCCTCCCTGGGCACATACCACGATCT
GCTGAAAATTATCAAGGACAAGGACTTCCTGGACAATGAGGAAAACGAGGACATTCTGGAAGATATCGTG
CTGACCCTGACACTGTTTGAGGACAGAGAGATGATCGAGGAACGGCTGAAAACCTATGCCCACCTGTTCG
ACGACAAAGTGATGAAGCAGCTGAAGCGGCGGAGATACACCGGCTGGGGCAGGCTGAGCCGGAAGCTGAT
CAACGGCATCCGGGACAAGCAGTCCGGCAAGACAATCCTGGATTTCCTGAAGTCCGACGGCTTCGCCAAC
AGAAACTTCATGCAGCTGATCCACGACGACAGCCTGACCTTTAAAGAGGACATCCAGAAAGCCCAGGTGT
CCGGCCAGGGCGATAGCCTGCACGAGCACATTGCCAATCTGGCCGGCAGCCCCGCCATTAAGAAGGGCAT
CCTGCAGACAGTGAAGGTGGTGGACGAGCTCGTGAAAGTGATGGGCCGGCACAAGCCCGAGAACATCGTG
ATCGAAATGGCCAGAGAGAACCAGACCACCCAGAAGGGACAGAAGAACAGCCGCGAGAGAATGAAGCGGA
TCGAAGAGGGCATCAAAGAGCTGGGCAGCCAGATCCTGAAAGAACACCCCGTGGAAAACACCCAGCTGCA
GAACGAGAAGCTGTACCTGTACTACCTGCAGAATGGGCGGGATATGTACGTGGACCAGGAACTGGACATC
AACCGGCTGTCCGACTACGATGTGGACCATATCGTGCCTCAGAGCTTTCTGAAGGACGACTCCATCGACA
ACAAGGTGCTGACCAGAAGCGACAAGAACCGGGGCAAGAGCGACAACGTGCCCTCCGAAGAGGTCGTGAA
GAAGATGAAGAACTACTGGCGGCAGCTGCTGAACGCCAAGCTGATTACCCAGAGAAAGTTCGACAATCTG
ACCAAGGCCGAGAGAGGCGGCCTGAGCGAACTGGATAAGGCCGGCTTCATCAAGAGACAGCTGGTGGAAA
CCCGGCAGATCACAAAGCACGTGGCACAGATCCTGGACTCCCGGATGAACACTAAGTACGACGAGAATGA
CAAGCTGATCCGGGAAGTGAAAGTGATCACCCTGAAGTCCAAGCTGGTGTCCGATTTCCGGAAGGATTTC
CAGTTTTACAAAGTGCGCGAGATCAACAACTACCACCACGCCCACGACGCCTACCTGAACGCCGTCGTGG
GAACCGCCCTGATCAAAAAGTACCCTAAGCTGGAAAGCGAGTTCGTGTACGGCGACTACAAGGTGTACGA
CGTGCGGAAGATGATCGCCAAGAGCGAGCAGGAAATCGGCAAGGCTACCGCCAAGTACTTCTTCTACAGC
AACATCATGAACTTTTTCAAGACCGAGATTACCCTGGCCAACGGCGAGATCCGGAAGCGGCCTCTGATCG
AGACAAACGGCGAAACCGGGGAGATCGTGTGGGATAAGGGCCGGGATTTTGCCACCGTGCGGAAAGTGCT
GAGCATGCCCCAAGTGAATATCGTGAAAAAGACCGAGGTGCAGACAGGCGGCTTCAGCAAAGAGTCTATC
CTGCCCAAGAGGAACAGCGATAAGCTGATCGCCAGAAAGAAGGACTGGGACCCTAAGAAGTACGGCGGCT
TCGACAGCCCCACCGTGGCCTATTCTGTGCTGGTGGTGGCCAAAGTGGAAAAGGGCAAGTCCAAGAAACT
GAAGAGTGTGAAAGAGCTGCTGGGGATCACCATCATGGAAAGAAGCAGCTTCGAGAAGAATCCCATCGAC
TTTCTGGAAGCCAAGGGCTACAAAGAAGTGAAAAAGGACCTGATCATCAAGCTGCCTAAGTACTCCCTGT
TCGAGCTGGAAAACGGCCGGAAGAGAATGCTGGCCTCTGCCGGCGAACTGCAGAAGGGAAACGAACTGGC
CCTGCCCTCCAAATATGTGAACTTCCTGTACCTGGCCAGCCACTATGAGAAGCTGAAGGGCTCCCCCGAG
GATAATGAGCAGAAACAGCTGTTTGTGGAACAGCACAAGCACTACCTGGACGAGATCATCGAGCAGATCA
GCGAGTTCTCCAAGAGAGTGATCCTGGCCGACGCTAATCTGGACAAAGTGCTGTCCGCCTACAACAAGCA
CCGGGATAAGCCCATCAGAGAGCAGGCCGAGAATATCATCCACCTGTTTACCCTGACCAATCTGGGAGCC
CCTGCCGCCTTCAAGTACTTTGACACCACCATCGACCGGAAGAGGTACACCAGCACCAAAGAGGTGCTGG
ACGCCACCCTGATCCACCAGAGCATCACCGGCCTGTACGAGACACGGATCGACCTGTCTCAGCTGGGAGG
CGACAAGCGACCTGCCGCCACAAAGAAGGCTGGACAGGCTAAGAAGAAGAAAGATTACAAAGACGATGAC
GATAAGGGATCCGGCGCAACAAACTTCTCTCTGCTGAAACAAGCCGGAGATGTCGAAGAGAATCCTGGAC
CGATTGAACAAGATGGATTGCACGCAGGTTCTCCGGCCGCTTGGGTGGAGAGGCTATTCGGCTATGACTG
GGCACAACAGACAATCGGCTGCTCTGATGCCGCCGTGTTCCGGCTGTCAGCGCAGGGGCGCCCGGTTCTT
TTTGTCAAGACCGACCTGTCCGGTGCCCTGAATGAACTGCAGGACGAGGCAGCGCGGCTATCGTGGCTGG
CCACGACGGGCGTTCCTTGCGCAGCTGTGCTCGACGTTGTCACTGAAGCGGGAAGGGACTGGCTGCTATT
GGGCGAAGTGCCGGGGCAGGATCTCCTGTCATCTCACCTTGCTCCTGCCGAGAAAGTATCCATCATGGCT
GATGCAATGCGGCGGCTGCATACGCTTGATCCGGCTACCTGCCCATTCGACCACCAAGCGAAACATCGCA
TCGAGCGAGCACGTACTCGGATGGAAGCCGGTCTTGTCGATCAGGATGATCTGGACGAAGAGCATCAGGG
GCTCGCGCCAGCCGAACTGTTCGCCAGGCTCAAGGCGCGCATGCCCGACGGCGAGGATCTCGTCGTGACC
CATGGCGATGCCTGCTTGCCGAATATCATGGTGGAAAATGGCCGCTTTTCTGGATTCATCGACTGTGGCC
GGCTGGGTGTGGCGGACCGCTATCAGGACATAGCGTTGGCTACCCGTGATATTGCTGAAGAGCTTGGCGG
CGAATGGGCTGACCGCTTCCTCGTGCTTTACGGTATCGCCGCTCCCGATTCGCAGCGCATCGCCTTCTAT
CGCCTTCTTGACGAGTTCTTCTGAACGCGTTAAGTCGACAATCAACCTCTGGATTACAAAATTTGTGAAA
GATTGACTGGTATTCTTAACTATGTTGCTCCTTTTACGCTATGTGGATACGCTGCTTTAATGCCTTTGTA
TCATGCTATTGCTTCCCGTATGGCTTTCATTTTCTCCTCCTTGTATAAATCCTGGTTGCTGTCTCTTTAT
GAGGAGTTGTGGCCCGTTGTCAGGCAACGTGGCGTGGTGTGCACTGTGTTTGCTGACGCAACCCCCACTG
GTTGGGGCATTGCCACCACCTGTCAGCTCCTTTCCGGGACTTTCGCTTTCCCCCTCCCTATTGCCACGGC
GGAACTCATCGCCGCCTGCCTTGCCCGCTGCTGGACAGGGGCTCGGCTGTTGGGCACTGACAATTCCGTG
GTGTTGTCGGGGAAATCATCGTCCTTTCCTTGGCTGCTCGCCTGTGTTGCCACCTGGATTCTGCGCGGGA
CGTCCTTCTGCTACGTCCCTTCGGCCCTCAATCCAGCGGACCTTCCTTCCCGCGGCCTGCTGCCGGCTCT
GCGGCCTCTTCCGCGTCTTCGCCTTCGCCCTCAGACGAGTCGGATCTCCCTTTGGGCCGCCTCCCCGCGT
CGACTTTAAGACCAATGACTTACAAGGCAGCTGTAGATCTTAGCCACTTTTTAAAAGAAAAGGGGGGACT
GGAAGGGCTAATTCACTCCCAACGAAGACAAGATCTGCTTTTTGCTTGTACTGGGTCTCTCTGGTTAGAC
CAGATCTGAGCCTGGGAGCTCTCTGGCTAACTAGGGAACCCACTGCTTAAGCCTCAATAAAGCTTGCCTT
GAGTGCTTCAAGTAGTGTGTGCCCGTCTGTTGTGTGACTCTGGTAACTAGAGATCCCTCAGACCCTTTTA
GTCAGTGTGGAAAATCTCTAGCAGGGCCCGTTTAAACCCGCTGATCAGCCTCGACTGTGCCTTCTAGTTG
CCAGCCATCTGTTGTTTGCCCCTCCCCCGTGCCTTCCTTGACCCTGGAAGGTGCCACTCCCACTGTCCTT
TCCTAATAAAATGAGGAAATTGCATCGCATTGTCTGAGTAGGTGTCATTCTATTCTGGGGGGTGGGGTGG
GGCAGGACAGCAAGGGGGAGGATTGGGAAGACAATAGCAGGCATGCTGGGGATGCGGTGGGCTCTATGGC
TTCTGAGGCGGAAAGAACCAGCTGGGGCTCTAGGGGGTATCCCC
[124 nt withheld, positions 9495-9618]
C
[91 nt withheld, positions 9620-9710]
A
[49 nt withheld, positions 9712-9760]
CCTTTGACGTTGGAGTCCACGTTCTTT
[37 nt withheld, positions 9788-9824]
ACCCTATCTCGGTCTATTCTTTTGATTTATAAGGGATTTTGCCGATTTCGGCCTATTGGTTAAAAAATGA
GCTGATTTAACAAAAATTTAACGCGAATTAATTCTGTGGAATGTGTGTCAGTTAGGGTGTGGAAAGTCCC
CAGGCTCCCCAGCAGGCAGAAGTATGCAAAGCATGCATCTCAATTAGTCAGCAACCAGGTGTGGAAAGTC
CCCAGGCTCCCCAGCAGGCAGAAGTATGCAAAGCATGCATCTCAATTAGTCAGCAACCATAGTCCCGCCC
CTAACTCCGCCCATCCCGCCCCTAACTCCGCCCAGTTCCGCCCATTCTCCGCCCCATGGCTGACTAATTT
TTTTTATTTATGCAGAGGCCGAGGCCGCCTCTGCCTCTGAGCTATTCCAGAAGTAGTGAGGAGGCTTTTT
TGGAGGCCTAGGCTTTTGCAAAAAGCTCCCGGGAGCTTGTATATCCATTTTCGGATCTGATCAGCACGTG
TTGACAATTAATCATCGGCATAGTATATCGGCATAGTATAATACGACAAGGTGAGGAACTAAACCATGGC
CAAGTTGACCAGTGCCGTTCCGGTGCTCACCGCGCGCGACGTCGCCGGAGCGGTCGAGTTCTGGACCGAC
CGGCTCGGGTTCTCCCGGGACTTCGTGGAGGACGACTTCGCCGGTGTGGTCCGGGACGACGTGACCCTGT
TCATCAGCGCGGTCCAGGACCAGGTGGTGCCGGACAACACCCTGGCCTGGGTGTGGGTGCGCGGCCTGGA
CGAGCTGTACGCCGAGTGGTCGGAGGTCGTGTCCACGAACTTCCGGGACGCCTCCGGGCCGGCCATGACC
GAGATCGGCGAGCAGCCGTGGGGGCGGGAGTTCGCCCTGCGCGACCCGGCCGGCAACTGCGTGCACTTCG
TGGCCGAGGAGCAGGACTGACACGTGCTACGAGATTTCGATTCCACCGCCGCCTTCTATGAAAGGTTGGG
CTTCGGAATCGTTTTCCGGGACGCCGGCTGGATGATCCTCCAGCGCGGGGATCTCATGCTGGAGTTCTTC
GCCCACCCCAACTTGTTTATTGCAGCTTATAATGGTTACAAATAAAGCAATAGCATCACAAATTTCACAA
ATAAAGCATTTTTTTCACTGCATTCTAGTTGTGGTTTGTCCAAACTCATCAATGTATCTTATCATGTCTG
TATACCGTCGACCTCTAGCTAGAGCTTGGCGTAATCATGGTCATAGCTGTTTCCTGTGTGAAATTGTTAT
CCGCTCACAATTCCACACAACATACGAGCCGGAAGCATAAAGTGTAAAGCCTGGGGTGCCTAATGAGTGA
GCTAACTCACATTAATTGCGTTGCGCTCACTGCCCGCTTTCCAGTCGGGAAACCTGTCGTGCCAGCTGCA
TTAATGAATCGGCCAACGCGCGGGGAGAGGCGGTTTGCGTATTGGGCGCTCTTCCGCTTCCTCGCTCACT
GACTCGCTGCGCTCGGTCGTTCGGCTGCGGCGAGCGGTATCAGCTCACTCAAAGGCGGTAATACGGTTAT
CCACAGAATCAGGGGATAACGCAGGAAAGAACATGTGAGCAAAAGGCCAGCAAAAGGCCAGGAACCGTAA
AAAGGCCGCGTTGCTGGCGTTTTTCCATAGGCTCCGCCCCCCTGACGAGCATCACAAAAATCGACGCTCA
AGTCAGAGGTGGCGAAACCCGACAGGACTATAAAGATACCAGGCGTTTCCCCCTGGAAGCTCCCTCGTGC
GCTCTCCTGTTCCGACCCTGCCGCTTACCGGATACCTGTCCGCCTTTCTCCCTTCGGGAAGCGTGGCGCT
TTCTCATAGCTCACGCTGTAGGTATCTCAGTTCGGTGTAGGTCGTTCGCTCCAAGCTGGGCTGTGTGCAC
GAACCCCCCGTTCAGCCCGACCGCTGCGCCTTATCCGGTAACTATCGTCTTGAGTCCAACCCGGTAAGAC
ACGACTTATCGCCACTGGCAGCAGCCACTGGTAACAGGATTAGCAGAGCGAGGTATGTAGGCGGTGCTAC
AGAGTTCTTGAAGTGGTGGCCTAACTACGGCTACACTAGAAGAACAGTATTTGGTATCTGCGCTCTGCTG
AAGCCAGTTACCTTCGGAAAAAGAGTTGGTAGCTCTTGATCCGGCAAACAAACCACCGCTGGTAGCGGTG
GTTTTTTTGTTTGCAAGCAGCAGATTACGCGCAGAAAAAAAGGATCTCAAGAAGATCCTTTGATCTTTTC
TACGGGGTCTGACGCTCAGTGGAACGAAAACTCACGTTAAGGGATTTTGGTCATGAGATTATCAAAAAGG
ATCTTCACCTAGATCCTTTTAAATTAAAAATGAAGTTTTAAATCAATCTAAAGTATATATGAGTAAACTT
GGTCTGACAGTTACCAATGCTTAATCAGTGAGGCACCTATCTCAGCGATCTGTCTATTTCGTTCATCCAT
AGTTGCCTGACTCCCCGTCGTGTAGATAACTACGATACGGGAGGGCTTACCATCTGGCCCCAGTGCTGCA
ATGATACCGCGAGACCCACGCTCACCGGCTCCAGATTTATCAGCAATAAACCAGCCAGCCGGAAGGGCCG
AGCGCAGAAGTGGTCCTGCAACTTTATCCGCCTCCATCCAGTCTATTAATTGTTGCCGGGAAGCTAGAGT
AAGTAGTTCGCCAGTTAATAGTTTGCGCAACGTTGTTGCCATTGCTACAGGCATCGTGGTGTCACGCTCG
TCGTTTGGTATGGCTTCATTCAGCTCCGGTTCCCAACGATCAAGGCGAGTTACATGATCCCCCATGTTGT
GCAAAAAAGCGGTTAGCTCCTTCGGTCCTCCGATCGTTGTCAGAAGTAAGTTGGCCGCAGTGTTATCACT
CATGGTTATGGCAGCACTGCATAATTCTCTTACTGTCATGCCATCCGTAAGATGCTTTTCTGTGACTGGT
GAGTACTCAACCAAGTCATTCTGAGAATAGTGTATGCGGCGACCGAGTTGCTCTTGCCCGGCGTCAATAC
GGGATAATACCGCGCCACATAGCAGAACTTTAAAAGTGCTCATCATTGGAAAACGTTCTTCGGGGCGAAA
ACTCTCAAGGATCTTACCGCTGTTGAGATCCAGTTCGATGTAACCCACTCGTGCACCCAACTGATCTTCA
GCATCTTTTACTTTCACCAGCGTTTCTGGGTGAGCAAAAACAGGAAGGCAAAATGCCGCAAAAAAGGGAA
TAAGGGCGACACGGAAATGTTGAATACTCATACTCTTCCTTTTTCAATATTATTGAAGCATTTATCAGGG
TTATTGTCTCATGAGCGGATACATATTTGAATGTATTTAGAAAAATAAACAAATAGGGGTTCCGCGCACA
TTTCCCCGAAAAGTGCCACCTGAC
